Addgene plasmid #196705: mCherry-APPP1-mGFP
Purpose: As mCherry-APP-mGFP, but with substitution at position 612 that prevents alpha-secretase activity
Depositing lab: Martino Calamai. Depositing organization: European Laboratory for Non-Linear Spectroscopy (LENS). Publication: APP and Bace1: Differential effect of cholesterol enrichment on processing and plasma membrane mobility. Capitini C, Bigi A, Parenti N, Emanuele M, Bianchi N, Cascella R, Cecchi C, Maggi L, Annunziato F, Pavone FS, Calamai M. iScience. 2023 Apr 11;26(5):106611. doi: 10.1016/j.isci.2023.106611. eCollection 2023 May 19. PubMed 37128606.
Backbone
  Vector backbone: pCMV6-AN-mGFP
  Backbone manufacturer: Origene
  Backbone size w/o insert (bp): 5900
  Total vector size (bp): 9400
  Vector type: Mammalian Expression
  Selectable markers: Neomycin (select with G418)
Growth in bacteria
  Bacterial resistance: Ampicillin, 100 μg/mL
  Growth temperature: 37°C
  Growth strain: DH5alpha
  Copy number: Unknown
Gene/Insert
  Gene/Insert name: Amyloid Precursor Protein 695 isoform (alt name: amyloid beta precursor protein, APP, APP695)
  Species: H. sapiens (human)
  Insert size (bp): 3499
  Mutation: Lys to Val substitution at position 612
  Entrez Gene: APP (a.k.a. AAA, ABETA, ABPP, AD1, APPI, CTFgamma, CVAP, PN-II, PN2, alpha-sAPP, preA4)
  Tag / fusion protein: mCherry (N terminal on insert); mEGFP (C terminal on backbone)
  Cloning method: Unknown
  Sequencing primers: 5′ GGACTTTCCAAAATGTCG; 3′ CCCACCAGCCTTGTCCTAAT
Terms and licenses: Academic/Nonprofit Terms; Industry Terms: Not Available to Industry
How to cite: mCherry-APPP1-mGFP was a gift from Martino Calamai (Addgene plasmid # 196705 ; http://n2t.net/addgene:196705 ; RRID:Addgene_196705)
