[The description below was written by a language model from this plasmid's Addgene catalogue record and pLannotate feature annotations shown in this document.]
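Description:
mCherry-APPP1-mGFP is a mammalian expression plasmid of about 9.4 kb built on the commercial pCMV6-AN-mGFP backbone. It encodes the 695-residue isoform of human amyloid precursor protein (APP) labelled at both ends with fluorescent proteins. It is maintained in E. coli through a high-copy ColE1/pUC-type origin and ampicillin resistance (AmpR with its bla promoter). An f1 origin and remnants of lac and M13 sequences are carried over from the backbone. For selection in mammalian cells, an SV40 enhancer/early promoter drives a neomycin phosphotransferase gene, followed by an SV40 polyadenylation signal, which gives G418 resistance.

The expression cassette uses the CMV immediate-early enhancer and promoter, with a T7 promoter just downstream. These are followed by mCherry, the APP coding sequence and a green fluorescent protein, and the cassette ends with the human growth hormone polyadenylation signal. The catalogue describes the C-terminal tag as a backbone-derived monomeric GFP (mGFP/mEGFP), whereas the automated annotation labels this region TagGFP2, so its exact identity should be taken from the backbone documentation. The annotation marks APP as a fragment beginning after mCherry, but the record does not say how the APP signal peptide is arranged relative to the N-terminal tag.

This variant differs from the parental mCherry-APP-mGFP construct by a lysine-to-valine substitution at position 612, which is stated to prevent alpha-secretase processing. Because the red and green tags sit on opposite ends of APP, cleavage should separate the two signals, so the dual-colour design can report on processing. According to the associated publication title, the construct belongs to work on APP and BACE1 processing and plasma membrane mobility under cholesterol enrichment.
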