Features (pLannotate 1.2.2; 21 found; start..end, strand, type, name):
      1..25      +  rep_origin     M13 ori (fragment): M13 bacteriophage origin of replication; arrow indicates direction of (+) strand synthesis
     29..183     -  CDS            lacZα (fragment): LacZα fragment of β-galactosidase; lacZ fragment
    343..722     +  enhancer       CMV enhancer: human cytomegalovirus immediate early enhancer
    724..923     +  promoter       CMV promoter: human cytomegalovirus (CMV) immediate early promoter
    952..970     +  promoter       T7 promoter: promoter for bacteriophage T7 RNA polymerase
   1086..1793    +  CDS            mCherry: mCherry is a basic (constitutively fluorescent) red fluorescent protein published in 2004, derived from Discosoma sp.. It is reported to be a very rapidly-maturing monomer with low acid sensitivity.
   1803..3848    +  CDS            APP (fragment) (sequence partly withheld): A4_HUMAN - Also known as A4, AD1. Experimental evidence at protein level: Swiss-Prot protein existence level 1. N-APP binds TNFRSF21 triggering caspase activation and degeneration of both neuronal cell bodies (via caspase-3) and axons (via caspase-6). From Homo sapiens (Human).
   3870..4583    +  CDS            TagGFP2: TagGFP2 is a basic (constitutively fluorescent) green fluorescent protein published in 2008, derived from Aequorea macrodactyla. It is reported to be a very rapidly-maturing monomer with low acid sensitivity.
   4645..5267    +  polyA_signal   hGH poly(A) signal: human growth hormone polyadenylation signal
   5296..5625    +  promoter       SV40 promoter: SV40 enhancer and early promoter
   5692..6483    +  CDS            neo: KKA2_KLEPN - Also known as kan, nptII. Experimental evidence at protein level: Swiss-Prot protein existence level 1. Resistance to kanamycin, neomycin, paromomycin, ribostamycin, butirosin and gentamicin B. From Klebsiella pneumoniae.
   6507..6665    +  CDS            ble (fragment): BLE_KLEPN - Experimental evidence at protein level: Swiss-Prot protein existence level 1. Binding protein with a strong affinity to the bleomycin family of antibiotics. Binds to CL990; an antimitotic-antibiotic compound. From Klebsiella pneumoniae.
   6660..6781    +  polyA_signal   SV40 poly(A) signal: SV40 polyadenylation signal
   6854..6870    -  protein_bind   lac operator: The lac repressor binds to the lac operator to inhibit transcription in E. coli. This inhibition can be relieved by adding lactose or isopropyl-β-D-thiogalactopyranoside (IPTG). lac repressor encoded by lacI
   6878..6908    -  promoter       lac promoter: promoter for the E. coli lac operon
   6923..6944    -  protein_bind   CAP binding site: CAP binding activates transcription in the presence of cAMP. E. coli catabolite activator protein
   6957..7049    -  CDS            lacI (fragment): lac repressor; lacI; The lac repressor binds to the lac operator to inhibit transcription in E. coli. This inhibition can be relieved by adding lactose or isopropyl-β-D-thiogalactopyranoside (IPTG).
   7232..7820    -  rep_origin     ori: high-copy-number ColE1/pMB1/pBR322/pUC origin of replication
   7991..8851    -  CDS            AmpR: β-lactamase; bla; confers resistance to ampicillin, carbenicillin, and related antibiotics
   8852..8956    -  promoter       AmpR promoter: bla
   8983..9411    +  rep_origin     f1 ori (sequence partly withheld): f1 bacteriophage origin of replication; arrow indicates direction of (+) strand synthesis
>Addgene plasmid #196705 | mCherry-APPP1-mGFP | addgene full sequence | sequence record 391079 | Addgene NGS Result
AACAAAATATTAACGCTTACAATTTCCATTCGCCATTCAGGCTGCGCAACTGTTGGGAAGGGCGATCGGT
GCGGGCCTCTTCGCTATTACGCCAGCTGGCGAAAGGGGGATGTGCTGCAAGGCGATTAAGTTGGGTAACG
CCAGGGTTTTCCCAGTCACGACGTTGTAAAACGACGGCCAGTGCCAAGCTGATCTATACATTGAATCAAT
ATTGGCAATTAGCCATATTAGTCATTGGTTATATAGCATAAATCAATATTGGCTATTGGCCATTGCATAC
GTTGTATCTATATCATAATATGTACATTTATATTGGCTCATGTCCAATATGACCGCCATGTTGACATTGA
TTATTGACTAGTTATTAATAGTAATCAATTACGGGGTCATTAGTTCATAGCCCATATATGGAGTTCCGCG
TTACATAACTTACGGTAAATGGCCCGCCTGGCTGACCGCCCAACGACCCCCGCCCATTGACGTCAATAAT
GACGTATGTTCCCATAGTAACGCCAATAGGGACTTTCCATTGACGTCAATGGGTGGAGTATTTACGGTAA
ACTGCCCACTTGGCAGTACATCAAGTGTATCATATGCCAAGTCCGCCCCCTATTGACGTCAATGACGGTA
AATGGCCCGCCTGGCATTATGCCCAGTACATGACCTTACGGGACTTTCCTACTTGGCAGTACATCTACGT
ATTAGTCATCGCTATTACCATGGTGATGCGGTTTTGGCAGTACACCAATGGGCGTGGATAGCGGTTTGAC
TCACGGGGATTTCCAAGTCTCCACCCCATTGACGTCAATGGGAGTTTGTTTTGGCACCAAAATCAACGGG
ACTTTCCAAAATGTCGTAATAACCCCGCCCCGTTGACGCAAATGGGCGGTAGGCGTGTACGGTGGGAGGT
CTATATAAGCAGAGCTCGTTTAGTGAACCGTCAGAATTTTGTAATACGACTCACTATAGGGCGGCCGGGA
ATTCGTCGACTGGATCCGGTACCGAGGAGATCTGCCGCCGCGATCGCCATGCTGCCCGGTTTGGCACTGC
TCCTGCTGGCCGCCTGGACGGCTCGGGCGGCTAGCATGGTGAGCAAGGGCGAGGAGGATAACATGGCCAT
CATCAAGGAGTTCATGCGCTTCAAGGTGCACATGGAGGGCTCCGTGAACGGCCACGAGTTCGAGATCGAG
GGCGAGGGCGAGGGCCGCCCCTACGAGGGCACCCAGACCGCCAAGCTGAAGGTGACCAAGGGTGGCCCCC
TGCCCTTCGCCTGGGACATCCTGTCCCCTCAGTTCATGTACGGCTCCAAGGCCTACGTGAAGCACCCCGC
CGACATCCCCGACTACTTGAAGCTGTCCTTCCCCGAGGGCTTCAAGTGGGAGCGCGTGATGAACTTCGAG
GACGGCGGCGTGGTGACCGTGACCCAGGACTCCTCCCTGCAGGACGGCGAGTTCATCTACAAGGTGAAGC
TGCGCGGCACCAACTTCCCCTCCGACGGCCCCGTAATGCAGAAGAAGACCATGGGCTGGGAGGCCTCCTC
CGAGCGGATGTACCCCGAGGACGGCGCCCTGAAGGGCGAGATCAAGCAGAGGCTGAAGCTGAAGGACGGC
GGCCACTACGACGCTGAGGTCAAGACCACCTACAAGGCCAAGAAGCCCGTGCAGCTGCCCGGCGCCTACA
ACGTCAACATCAAGTTGGACATCACCTCCCACAACGAGGACTACACCATCGTGGAACAGTACGAACGCGC
CGAGGGCCGCCACTCCACCGGCGGCATGGACGAGCTGTACAAGAGTCGTGGAACAGGCGCGCCTCTGGAG
GTACCC
[315 nt withheld, positions 1827-2141]
CTTCTCGTTCCTGACAAGTGCAAATTCTTACACCAGGAGAGGATGGATGTTTGCGAAACTCATCTTCACT
GGCACACCGTCGCCAAAGAGACATGCAGTGAGAAGAGTACCAACTTGCATGACTACGGCATGTTGCTGCC
CTGCGGAATTGACAAGTTCCGAGGGGTAGAGTTTGTGTGTTGCCCACTGGCTGAAGAAAGTGACAATGTG
GATTCTGCTGATGCGGAGGAGGATGACTCGGATGTCTGGTGGGGCGGAGCAGACACAGACTATGCAGATG
GGAGTGAAGACAAAGTAGTAGAAGTAGCAGAGGAGGAAGAAGTGGCTGAGGTGGAAGAAGAAGAAGCCGA
TGATGACGAGGACGATGAGGATGGTGATGAGGTAGAGGAAGAGGCTGAGGAACCCTACGAAGAAGCCACA
GAGAGAACCACCAGCATTGCCACCACCACCACCACCACCACAGAGTCTGTGGAAGAGGTGGTTCGAGTTC
CTACAACAGCAGCCAGTACCCCTGATGCCGTTGACAAGTATCTCGAGACACCTGGGGATGAGAATGAA
[540 nt withheld, positions 2700-3239]
AAAGAGCAAAACTATTCAGATGACGTCTTGGCCAACATGATTAGTGAACCAAGGATCAGTTACGGAAACG
ATGCTCTCATGCCATCTTTGACCGAAACGAAAACCACCGTGGAGCTCCTTCCCGTGAATGGAGAGTTCAG
CCTGGACGATCTCCAGCCGTGGCATTCTTTTGGGGCTGACTCTGTGCCAGCCAACACAGAAAACGAAGTT
GAGCCTGTTGATGCCCGCCCTGCTGCCGACCGAGGACTGACCACTCGACCAGGTTCTGGGTTGACAAATA
TCAAGACGGAGGAGATCTCTGAAGTGAAGATGGATGCAGAATTCCGACATGACTCAGGATATGAAGTTCA
TCATCAAGTATTGGTGTTCTTT
[60 nt withheld, positions 3612-3671]
ATAGCGACAGTGATCGTCATCACCTTGGTGATGCTGAAGAAGAAACAGTACACATCCATTCATCATGGTG
TGGTGGAGGTTGACGCCGCTGTCACCCCAGAGGAGCGCCACCTGTCCAAGATGCAGCAGAACGGCTACGA
AAATCCAACCTACAAGTTCTTTGAGCAGATGCAGAACACGCGTACGCGGCCGCTCGAGATGAGCGGGGGC
GAGGAGCTGTTCGCCGGCATCGTGCCCGTGCTGATCGAGCTGGACGGCGACGTGCACGGCCACAAGTTCA
GCGTGCGCGGCGAGGGCGAGGGCGACGCCGACTACGGCAAGCTGGAGATCAAGTTCATCTGCACCACCGG
CAAGCTGCCCGTGCCCTGGCCCACCCTGGTGACCACCCTCTGCTACGGCATCCAGTGCTTCGCCCGCTAC
CCCGAGCACATGAAGATGAACGACTTCTTCAAGAGCGCCATGCCCGAGGGCTACATCCAGGAGCGCACCA
TCCAGTTCCAGGACGACGGCAAGTACAAGACCCGCGGCGAGGTGAAGTTCGAGGGCGACACCCTGGTGAA
CCGCATCGAGCTGAAGGGCAAGGACTTCAAGGAGGACGGCAACATCCTGGGCCACAAGCTGGAGTACAGC
TTCAACAGCCACAACGTGTACATCCGCCCCGACAAGGCCAACAACGGCCTGGAGGCTAACTTCAAGACCC
GCCACAACATCGAGGGCGGCGGCGTGCAGCTGGCCGACCACTACCAGACCAACGTGCCCCTGGGCGACGG
CCCCGTGCTGATCCCCATCAACCACTACCTGAGCACTCAGACCAAGATCAGCAAGGACCGCAACGAGGCC
CGCGACCACATGGTGCTCCTGGAGTCCTTCAGCGCCTGCTGCCACACCCACGGCATGGACGAGCTGTACA
GGTCCGGACTCAGATAAGTTTAAACGGCCGGCCGCGGTCATAGCTGTTTCCTGAACAGATCCCGGGTGGC
ATCCCTGTGACCCCTCCCCAGTGCCTCTCCTGGCCCTGGAAGTTGCCACTCCAGTGCCCACCAGCCTTGT
CCTAATAAAATTAAGTTGCATCATTTTGTCTGACTAGGTGTCCTTCTATAATATTATGGGGTGGAGGGGG
GTGGTATGGAGCAAGGGGCAAGTTGGGAAGACAACCTGTAGGGCCTGCGGGGTCTATTGGGAACCAAGCT
GGAGTGCAGTGGCACAATCTTGGCTCACTGCAATCTCCGCCTCCTGGGTTCAAGCGATTCTCCTGCCTCA
GCCTCCCGAGTTGTTGGGATTCCAGGCATGCATGACCAGGCTCAGCTAATTTTTGTTTTTTTGGTAGAGA
CGGGGTTTCACCATATTGGCCAGGCTGGTCTCCAACTCCTAATCTCAGGTGATCTACCCACCTTGGCCTC
CCAAATTGCTGGGATTACAGGCGTGAACCACTGCTCCCTTCCCTGTCCTTCTGATTTTAAAATAACTATA
CCAGCAGGAGGACGTCCAGACACAGCATAGGCTACCTGGCCATGCCCAACCGGTGGGACATTTGAGTTGC
TTGCTTGGCACTGTCCTCTCATGCGTTGGGTCCACTCAGTAGATGCCTGTTGAATTGGGTACGCGGCCAG
CTTGGCTGTGGAATGTGTGTCAGTTAGGGTGTGGAAAGTCCCCAGGCTCCCCAGCAGGCAGAAGTATGCA
AAGCATGCATCTCAATTAGTCAGCAACCAGGTGTGGAAAGTCCCCAGGCTCCCCAGCAGGCAGAAGTATG
CAAAGCATGCATCTCAATTAGTCAGCAACCATAGTCCCGCCCCTAACTCCGCCCATCCCGCCCCTAACTC
CGCCCAGTTCCGCCCATTCTCCGCCCCATGGCTGACTAATTTTTTTTATTTATGCAGAGGCCGAGGCCGC
CTCGGCCTCTGAGCTATTCCAGAAGTAGTGAGGAGGCTTTTTTGGAGGCCTAGGCTTTTGCAAAAAGCTC
CCGGGAGCTTGTATATCCATTTTCGGATCTGATCAAGAGACAGGATGAGGATCGTTTCGCATGATTGAAC
AAGATGGATTGCACGCAGGTTCTCCGGCCGCTTGGGTGGAGAGGCTATTCGGCTATGACTGGGCACAACA
GACAATCGGCTGCTCTGATGCCGCCGTGTTCCGGCTGTCAGCGCAGGGGCGCCCGGTTCTTTTTGTCAAG
ACCGACCTGTCCGGTGCCCTGAATGAACTGCAGGACGAGGCAGCGCGGCTATCGTGGCTGGCCACGACGG
GCGTTCCTTGCGCAGCTGTGCTCGACGTTGTCACTGAAGCGGGAAGGGACTGGCTGCTATTGGGCGAAGT
GCCGGGGCAGGATCTCCTGTCATCTCACCTTGCTCCTGCCGAGAAAGTATCCATCATGGCTGATGCAATG
CGGCGGCTGCATACGCTTGATCCGGCTACCTGCCCATTCGACCACCAAGCGAAACATCGCATCGAGCGAG
CACGTACTCGGATGGAAGCCGGTCTTGTCGATCAGGATGATCTGGACGAAGAGCATCAGGGGCTCGCGCC
AGCCGAACTGTTCGCCAGGCTCAAGGCGCGCATGCCCGACGGCGAGGATCTCGTCGTGACCCATGGCGAT
GCCTGCTTGCCGAATATCATGGTGGAAAATGGCCGCTTTTCTGGATTCATCGACTGTGGCCGGCTGGGTG
TGGCCGACCGCTATCAGGACATAGCGTTGGCTACCCGTGATATTGCTGAAGAGCTTGGCGGCGAATGGGC
TGACCGCTTCCTCGTGCTTTACGGTATCGCCGCTCCCGATTCGCAGCGCATCGCCTTCTATCGCCTTCTT
GACGAGTTCTTCTGAGCGGGACTCTGGGGTTCGAAATGACCGACCAAGCGACGCCCAACCTGCCATCACG
AGATTTCGATTCCACCGCCGCCTTCTATGAAAGGTTGGGCTTCGGAATCGTTTTCCGGGACGCCGGCTGG
ATGATCCTCCAGCGCGGGGATCTCATGCTGGAGTTCTTCGCCCACCCCAACTTGTTTATTGCAGCTTATA
ATGGTTACAAATAAAGCAATAGCATCACAAATTTCACAAATAAAGCATTTTTTTCACTGCATTCTAGTTG
TGGTTTGTCCAAACTCATCAATGTATCTTATCATGTCTGTATACCGTCGACCTCTAGCTAGAGCTTGGCG
TAATCATGGTCATAGCTGTTTCCTGTGTGAAATTGTTATCCGCTCACAATTCCACACAACATACGAGCCG
GAAGCATAAAGTGTAAAGCCTGGGGTGCCTAATGAGTGAGCTAACTCACATTAATTGCGTTGCGCTCACT
GCCCGCTTTCCAGTCGGGAAACCTGTCGTGCCAGCTGCATTAATGAATCGGCCAACGCGCGGGGAGAGGC
GGTTTGCGTATTGGGCGCTCTTCCGCTTCCTCGCTCACTGACTCGCTGCGCTCGGTCGTTCGGCTGCGGC
GAGCGGTATCAGCTCACTCAAAGGCGGTAATACGGTTATCCACAGAATCAGGGGATAACGCAGGAAAGAA
CATGTGAGCAAAAGGCCAGCAAAAGGCCAGGAACCGTAAAAAGGCCGCGTTGCTGGCGTTTTTCCATAGG
CTCCGCCCCCCTGACGAGCATCACAAAAATCGACGCTCAAGTCAGAGGTGGCGAAACCCGACAGGACTAT
AAAGATACCAGGCGTTTCCCCCTGGAAGCTCCCTCGTGCGCTCTCCTGTTCCGACCCTGCCGCTTACCGG
ATACCTGTCCGCCTTTCTCCCTTCGGGAAGCGTGGCGCTTTCTCATAGCTCACGCTGTAGGTATCTCAGT
TCGGTGTAGGTCGTTCGCTCCAAGCTGGGCTGTGTGCACGAACCCCCCGTTCAGCCCGACCGCTGCGCCT
TATCCGGTAACTATCGTCTTGAGTCCAACCCGGTAAGACACGACTTATCGCCACTGGCAGCAGCCACTGG
TAACAGGATTAGCAGAGCGAGGTATGTAGGCGGTGCTACAGAGTTCTTGAAGTGGTGGCCTAACTACGGC
TACACTAGAAGAACAGTATTTGGTATCTGCGCTCTGCTGAAGCCAGTTACCTTCGGAAAAAGAGTTGGTA
GCTCTTGATCCGGCAAACAAACCACCGCTGGTAGCGGTGGTTTTTTTGTTTGCAAGCAGCAGATTACGCG
CAGAAAAAAAGGATCTCAAGAAGATCCTTTGATCTTTTCTACGGGGTCTGACGCTCAGTGGAACGAAAAC
TCACGTTAAGGGATTTTGGTCATGAGATTATCAAAAAGGATCTTCACCTAGATCCTTTTAAATTAAAAAT
GAAGTTTTAAATCAATCTAAAGTATATATGAGTAAACTTGGTCTGACAGTTACCAATGCTTAATCAGTGA
GGCACCTATCTCAGCGATCTGTCTATTTCGTTCATCCATAGTTGCCTGACTCCCCGTCGTGTAGATAACT
ACGATACGGGAGGGCTTACCATCTGGCCCCAGTGCTGCAATGATACCGCGAGACCCACGCTCACCGGCTC
CAGATTTATCAGCAATAAACCAGCCAGCCGGAAGGGCCGAGCGCAGAAGTGGTCCTGCAACTTTATCCGC
CTCCATCCAGTCTATTAATTGTTGCCGGGAAGCTAGAGTAAGTAGTTCGCCAGTTAATAGTTTGCGCAAC
GTTGTTGCCATTGCTACAGGCATCGTGGTGTCACGCTCGTCGTTTGGTATGGCTTCATTCAGCTCCGGTT
CCCAACGATCAAGGCGAGTTACATGATCCCCCATGTTGTGCAAAAAAGCGGTTAGCTCCTTCGGTCCTCC
GATCGTTGTCAGAAGTAAGTTGGCCGCAGTGTTATCACTCATGGTTATGGCAGCACTGCATAATTCTCTT
ACTGTCATGCCATCCGTAAGATGCTTTTCTGTGACTGGTGAGTACTCAACCAAGTCATTCTGAGAATAGT
GTATGCGGCGACCGAGTTGCTCTTGCCCGGCGTCAATACGGGATAATACCGCGCCACATAGCAGAACTTT
AAAAGTGCTCATCATTGGAAAACGTTCTTCGGGGCGAAAACTCTCAAGGATCTTACCGCTGTTGAGATCC
AGTTCGATGTAACCCACTCGTGCACCCAACTGATCTTCAGCATCTTTTACTTTCACCAGCGTTTCTGGGT
GAGCAAAAACAGGAAGGCAAAATGCCGCAAAAAAGGGAATAAGGGCGACACGGAAATGTTGAATACTCAT
ACTCTTCCTTTTTCAATATTATTGAAGCATTTATCAGGGTTATTGTCTCATGAGCGGATACATATTTGAA
TGTATTTAGAAAAATAAACAAATAGGGGTTCCGCGCACATTTCCCCGAAAAGTGCCACCTG
[124 nt withheld, positions 8983-9106]
C
[91 nt withheld, positions 9108-9198]
A
[49 nt withheld, positions 9200-9248]
CCTTTGACGTTGGAGTCCACGTTCTTT
[37 nt withheld, positions 9276-9312]
ACCCTATCTCGGTCTATTCTTTTGATTTATAAGGGATTTTGCCGATTTCGGCCTATTGGTTAAAAAATGA
GCTGATTTAACAAAAATTTAACGCGAATTTT
